>Addgene plasmid #50696 | pFUS2_b2 | depositor full sequence | sequence record 75849 | pFUS2_b2 sequence 2933 bps
CGTGTCTTACCGGGTTGGACTCAAGACGATAGTTACCGGATAAGGCGCAGCGGTCGGGCTGAACGGGGGG
TTCGTGCACACAGCCCAGCTTGGAGCGAACGACCTACACCGAACTGAGATACCTACAGCGTGAGCATTGA
GAAAGCGCCACGCTTCCCGAAGGGAGAAAGGCGGACAGGTATCCGGTAAGCGGCAGGGTCGGAACAGGAG
AGCGCACGAGGGAGCTTCCAGGGGGAAACGCCTGGTATCTTTATAGTCCTGTCGGGTTTCGCCACCTCTG
ACTTGAGCGTCGATTTTTGTGATGCTCGTCAGGGGGGCGGAGCCTATGGAAAAACGCCAGCAACGCGGCC
TTTTTACGGTTCCTGGCCTTTTGCTGGCCTTTTGCTCACATGTTCTTTCCTGCGTTATCCCCTGATTCTG
TGGATAACCGTATTACCGCCTTTGAGTGAGCTGATACCGCTCGCCGCAGCCGAACGACCGAGCGCAGCGA
GTCAGTGAGCGAGGAAGCGGAAGAGCGCCCAATACGCAAACCGCCTCTCCCCGCGCGTTGGCCGATTCAT
TAATGCAGCTGGCACGACAGGTTTCCCGACTGGAAAGCGGGCAGTGAGCGCAACGCAATTAATACGCGTA
CCGCTAGCCAGGAAGAGTTTGTAGAAACGCAAAAAGGCCATCCGTCAGGATGGCCTTCTGCTTAGTTTGA
TGCCTGGCAGTTTATGGCGGGCGTCCTGCCCGCCACCCTCCGGGCCGTTGCTTCACAACGTTCAAATCCG
CTCCCGGCGGATTTGTCCTACTCAGGAGAGCGTTCACCGACAAACAACAGATAAAACGAAAGGCCCAGTC
TTCCGACTGAGCCTTTCGTTTTATTTGATGCCTGGCAGTTCCCTACTCTCGCGTTAACGCTAGCATGGAT
GTTTTCCCAGTCACGACGTTGTAAAACGACGGCCAGTCTTAAGCGTCTCAGACCCCGAGACCGGCGCCGC
TACAGGGCGCGTCCCATTCGCCATTCAGGCTGCGCAACTGTTGGGAAGGGCGATCGGTGCGGGCCTCTTC
GCTATTACGCCAGCTGGCGAAAGGGGGATGTGCTGCAAGGCGATTAAGTTGGGTAACGCCAGGGTTTTCC
CAGTCACGACGTTGTAAAACGACGGCCAGTGAGCGCGCGTAATACGACTCACTATAGGGCGAATTGGGTA
CCGGGCCCCCCCTCGAGGTCCTCCAGCTTTTGTTCCCTTTAGTGAGGGTTAATTGCGCGCTTGGCGTAAT
CATGGTCATAGCTGTTTCCTGTGTGAAATTGTTATCCGCTCACAATTCCACACAACATACGAGCCGGAAG
CATAAAGTGTAAAGCCTGGGGTGCCTAATGAGTGAGCTAACTCACATTAATTGCGTTGCGCTCACTGCCC
GCTTTCCACCGGTGGTCTCATGACCCCGAGACGTCTAGACCAGCCAGGACAGAAATGCCTCGACTTCGCT
GCTACCCAAGGTTGCCGGGTGACGCACACCGTGGAAACGGATGAAGGCACGAACCCAGTGGACATAAGCC
TGTTCGGTTCGTAAGCTGTAATGCAAGTAGCGTATGCGCTCACGCAACTGGTCCAGAACCTTGACCGAAC
GCAGCGGTGGTAACGGCGCAGTGGCGGTTTTCATGGCTTGTTATGACTGTTTTTTTGGGGTACAGTCTAT
GCCTCGGGCATCCAAGCAGCAAGCGCGTTACGCCGTGGGTCGATGTTTGATGTTATGGAGCAGCAACGAT
GTTACGCAGCAGGGCAGTCGCCCTAAAACAAAGTTAAACATTATGAGGGAAGCGGTGATCGCCGAAGTAT
CGACTCAACTATCAGAGGTAGTTGGCGTCATCGAGCGCCATCTCGAACCGACGTTGCTGGCCGTACATTT
GTACGGCTCCGCAGTGGATGGCGGCCTGAAGCCACACAGTGATATTGATTTGCTGGTTACGGTGACCGTA
AGGCTTGATGAAACAACGCGGCGAGCTTTGATCAACGACCTTTTGGAAACTTCGGCTTCCCCTGGAGAGA
GCGAGATTCTCCGCGCTGTAGAAGTCACCATTGTTGTGCACGACGACATCATTCCGTGGCGTTATCCAGC
TAAGCGCGAACTGCAATTTGGAGAATGGCAGCGCAATGACATTCTTGCAGGTATCTTCGAGCCAGCCACG
ATCGACATTGATCTGGCTATCTTGCTGACAAAAGCAAGAGAACATAGCGTTGCCTTGGTAGGTCCAGCGG
CGGAGGAACTCTTTGATCCGGTTCCTGAACAGGATCTATTTGAGGCGCTAAATGAAACCTTAACGCTATG
GAACTCGCCGCCCGACTGGGCTGGCGATGAGCGAAATGTAGTGCTTACGTTGTCCCGCATTTGGTACAGC
GCAGTAACCGGCAAAATCGCGCCGAAGGATGTCGCTGCCGACTGGGCAATGGAGCGCCTGCCGGCCCAGT
ATCAGCCCGTCATACTTGAAGCTAGACAGGCTTATCTTGGACAAGAAGAAGATCGCTTGGCCTCGCGCGC
AGATCAGTTGGAAGAATTTGTCCACTACGTGAAAGGCGAGATCACCAAGGTAGTCGGCAAATAACCCTCG
AGCCACCCATGACCAAAATCCCTTAACGTGAGTTACGCGTCGTTCCACTGAGCGTCAGACCCCGTAGAAA
AGATCAAAGGATCTTCTTGAGATCCTTTTTTTCTGCGCGTAATCTGCTGCTTGCAAACAAAAAAACCACC
GCTACCAGCGGTGGTTTGTTTGCCGGATCAAGAGCTACCAACTCTTTTTCCGAAGGTAACTGGCTTCAGC
AGAGCGCAGATACCAAATACTGTCCTTCTAGTGTAGCCGTAGTTAGGCCACCACTTCAAGAACTCTGTAG
CACCGCCTACATACCTCGCTCTGCTAATCCTGTTACCAGTGGCTGCTGCCAGTGGCGATAAGT
Features (pLannotate 1.2.2; 16 found; start..end, strand, type, name):
    515..607     +  CDS            lacI (fragment): lac repressor; lacI; The lac repressor binds to the lac operator to inhibit transcription in E. coli. This inhibition can be relieved by adding lactose or isopropyl-β-D-thiogalactopyranoside (IPTG).
    662..689     -  terminator     rrnB T2 terminator: transcription terminator T2 from the E. coli rrnB gene
    821..864     +  terminator     rrnB T1 terminator: Escherichia coli rrnB; transcription terminator T1 from the E. coli rrnB gene
    911..947     -  CDS            lacZα (fragment): LacZα fragment of β-galactosidase; lacZ fragment
    974..992     -  rep_origin     f1 ori (fragment): f1 bacteriophage origin of replication; arrow indicates direction of (+) strand synthesis
    997..1152    -  CDS            lacZα (fragment): LacZα fragment of β-galactosidase; lacZ fragment
   1160..1178    +  promoter       T7 promoter: promoter for bacteriophage T7 RNA polymerase
   1187..1210    -  misc_feature   MCS (fragment): pBluescript multiple cloning site
   1226..1244    -  promoter       T3 promoter: promoter for bacteriophage T3 RNA polymerase
   1289..1305    -  protein_bind   lac operator: The lac repressor binds to the lac operator to inhibit transcription in E. coli. This inhibition can be relieved by adding lactose or isopropyl-β-D-thiogalactopyranoside (IPTG). lac repressor encoded by lacI
   1313..1343    -  promoter       lac promoter: promoter for the E. coli lac operon
   1358..1379    -  protein_bind   CAP binding site: CAP binding activates transcription in the presence of cAMP. E. coli catabolite activator protein
   1531..1554    +  promoter       Pc promoter (fragment): intI1 (promoter lies within the coding sequence); class 1 integron promoter
   1730..1786    +  CDS            GmR (fragment): gentamycin acetyltransferase; aacC1; confers resistance to gentamycin
   1793..2584    +  CDS            SmR: aminoglycoside adenylyltransferase (Murphy, 1985); aadA; confers resistance to spectinomycin and streptomycin
   2677..332     +  rep_origin     ori (across the origin): high-copy-number ColE1/pMB1/pBR322/pUC origin of replication
