[The description below was written by a language model from this plasmid's Addgene catalogue record and pLannotate feature annotations shown in this document.]
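Description:
pFUS2_b2 is a small (about 2.9 kb) bacterial cloning plasmid built on the Invitrogen pCR8 backbone and catalogued as an intermediate array vector for TALEN construction. It is not an expression vector for a final nuclease. It serves as a receiving vector in which a subset of TAL effector DNA-binding repeat modules is joined into an ordered partial array before transfer into a final TALEN backbone. It replicates in E. coli at high copy from a ColE1/pUC-type origin. Selection is with spectinomycin, conferred by the aadA (SmR) aminoglycoside adenylyltransferase gene. A class 1 integron Pc promoter fragment and a short remnant of a gentamicin resistance gene lie upstream of aadA.

The recorded insert is a lacZ cassette with BsaI restriction sites. The feature table shows a lac promoter with its CAP binding site and lac operator driving lacZα, which is annotated as fragments interrupted by a pBluescript-type polylinker remnant, T7 and T3 promoters and a short f1 ori fragment. The pCR8-derived rrnB T1 and T2 terminators sit beside the cassette and insulate it from read-through transcription. BsaI is a type IIS enzyme that cuts outside its recognition site to leave user-defined overhangs, which is the basis of Golden Gate assembly. Replacing the lacZα stuffer with assembled repeat modules would therefore allow blue/white screening for correct clones. The BsaI sites themselves are not annotated in the table. The record also does not state which module positions or how many repeats the "b2" variant accepts, nor the cloning method used to build it.
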