Addgene plasmid #50696: pFUS2_b2
Purpose: Intermediate array vector
Depositing lab: Takashi Yamamoto. Depositing organization: Hiroshima University. Publication: Repeating pattern of non-RVD variations in DNA-binding modules enhances TALEN activity. Sakuma T, Ochiai H, Kaneko T, Mashimo T, Tokumasu D, Sakane Y, Suzuki K, Miyamoto T, Sakamoto N, Matsuura S, Yamamoto T. Sci Rep. 2013 Nov 29;3:3379. doi: 10.1038/srep03379. PubMed 24287550.
Backbone
  Vector backbone: pCR8
  Backbone manufacturer: Invitrogen
  Vector type: TALEN
Growth in bacteria
  Bacterial resistance: Spectinomycin, 50 μg/mL
  Growth temperature: 37°C
  Growth strain: XL1 Blue
  Copy number: High Copy
Gene/Insert
  Gene/Insert name: LacZ + BsaI restriction sites
  Cloning method: Unknown
  Sequencing primers: 5′ pCR8_F1 (ttgatgcctggcagttccct)
Terms and licenses: Academic/Nonprofit Terms; Industry Terms: Not Available to Industry
How to cite: pFUS2_b2 was a gift from Takashi Yamamoto (Addgene plasmid # 50696 ; http://n2t.net/addgene:50696 ; RRID:Addgene_50696)
