>Addgene plasmid #50696 | pFUS2_b2 | addgene partial sequence | sequence record 79247 | pCR8_F1 5'-ttgatgcctggcagttccct-3'
GGTGCGGGCCTCTTCGCTATTACGCCAGCTGGCGAAAGGGGGATGTGCTGCAAGGCGATTAAGTTGGGTA
ACGCCAGGGTTTTCCCAGTCACGACGTTGTAAAACGACGGCCAGTGAGCGCGCGTAATACGACTCACTAT
AGGGCGAATTGGGTACCGGGCCCCCCCTCGAGGTCCTCCAGCTTTTGTTCCCTTTAGTGAGGGTTAATTG
CGCGCTTGGCGTAATCATGGTCATAGCTGTTTCCTGTGTGAAATTGTTATCCGCTCACAATTCCACACAA
CATACGAGCCGGAAGCATAAAGTGTAAAGCCTGGGGTGCCTAATGAGTGAGCTAACTCACATT
