>Addgene plasmid #50696 | pFUS2_b2 | addgene partial sequence | sequence record 80375 | pCR8_R1 5'-cgaaccgaacaggcttatgt-3'
GGTGTGCGTCACCCGGCAACCTTGGGTAGCAGCGAAGTCGAGGCATTTCTGTCCTGGCTGGTCTAGACGT
CTCGGGGTCATGAGACCACCGGTGGAAAGCGGGCAGTGAGCGCAACGCAATTAATGTGAGTTAGCTCACT
CATTAGGCACCCCAGGCTTTACACTTTATGCTTCCGGCTCGTATGTTGTGTGGAATTGTGAGCGGATAAC
AATTTCACACAGGAAACAGCTATGACCATGATTACGCCAAGCGCGCAATTAACCCTCACTAAAGGGAACA
AAAGCTGGAGGACCTCGAGGGGGGGCCCGGTACCCAATTCGCCCTATAGTGAGTCGTATTACGCGCGCTC
ACTGGCCGTCGTTTTACAACGTCGTGACTGGGAAAACCCTGGCGTTACCCAACTTAATCGCCTTGCAGCA
CATCCCCCTTTCGCCAGCTGGCGTAATAGCGAAGAGGCCCGCACCGATCGCCCTTCCCAACAGTTGCGCA
GCCTGAATGGCGAATGGGACGCGCCCTGTAGCGGCGCCGGTCTCGGGGTCTGAGACGCTTAAGACTGGCC
GTCGTTTTACAACGTCGTGACTGGGAAAACATCCATGCTAGCGTTAACGCGAGAGTAGGGAACTGCCAGG
CATCA
